Addgene plasmid #63472: pFusB2-3
Purpose: Encodes RVD positions 13-14 in TALEN assembly
Depositing lab: Stephen Ekker. Depositing organization: Mayo Foundation for Medical Education and Research. Publication: FusX: A rapid one-step TALE assembly system for genome science. Ma AC, McNulty MS, Tanya PL, Jarryd CM, Martinez-Galvez G, Argue DP, Lee HB, Urban MD, Bullard CE, Blackburn PR, Man TK, Clark KJ, Ekker SC. Hum Gene Ther. 2016 Jun;27(6):451-63. doi: 10.1089/hum.2015.172 PubMed 26854857.
Backbone
  Vector backbone: FusB2
  Backbone size w/o insert (bp): 2988
  Vector type: TALEN
Growth in bacteria
  Bacterial resistance: Spectinomycin, 50 μg/mL
  Growth temperature: 37°C
  Growth strain: DH5alpha
  Copy number: High Copy
Gene/Insert
  Gene/Insert name: NI NN (alt name: B2_AG)
  Species: Synthetic
  Mutation: none
  Cloning method: Restriction Enzyme; 5′ cloning site BsaI (destroyed during cloning); 3′ cloning site BsaI (destroyed during cloning)
  Sequencing primers: 5′ pCR8_F1; 3′ pCR8_R1
Terms and licenses: Academic/Nonprofit Terms; Industry Terms: Not Available to Industry
How to cite: pFusB2-3 was a gift from Stephen Ekker (Addgene plasmid # 63472 ; http://n2t.net/addgene:63472 ; RRID:Addgene_63472)
