[The description below was written by a language model from this plasmid's Addgene catalogue record.]
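Description:
pFusB2-3 is a component plasmid of the FusX system, a library-based Golden Gate scheme for rapid one-step assembly of TALE repeat arrays used to build TALENs. It is built on the FusB2 backbone (about 3 kb without insert), is maintained as a high-copy plasmid in standard E. coli cloning strains, and is selected with spectinomycin. The recorded sequencing primer names suggest a pCR8-type backbone, which would be consistent with the spectinomycin marker, but no feature table is provided, so the origin of replication and other backbone elements are not explicitly documented.

The insert is a synthetic two-repeat TALE module carrying the repeat variable diresidues NI and NN (alternative name B2_AG). Under the standard TALE code, NI specifies adenine, while NN recognises guanine (with some tolerance for adenine), so the module reads the dinucleotide AG. According to the record, it supplies RVD positions 13 and 14 of the final array. The dimer was cloned into the backbone through BsaI sites that were destroyed in the process, as is typical of type IIS cloning, where the recognition sites are lost on ligation. The record does not state which sites are used to release the module in the subsequent assembly step.

The plasmid carries no promoter or expression cassette according to the record. It acts purely as a building block, one member of a set of pFusB2 plasmids covering the possible RVD combinations at these positions. The user picks the member matching the target sequence and combines it with the other FusX library modules and a receiver vector to generate a full-length custom TALE or TALEN for genome editing.
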