>Addgene plasmid #63472 | pFusB2-3 | depositor partial sequence | sequence record 105462 | pFUSB2_AG
AGTCTTAAGCGTCTCATGGCCTGACCCCGGACCAAGTGGTGGCTATCGCCAGCAACATTGGCGGCAAGCA
AGCGCTCGAAACGGTGCAGCGGCTGTTGCCGGTGCTGTGCCAGGACCATGGCCTGACCCCGGACCAAGTG
GTGGCTATCGCCAGCAACAATGGCGGCAAGCAAGCGCTCGAAACGGTGCAGCGGCTGTTGCCGGTGCTGT
GCCAGGACCATGGCCTGACCCCGGACCAAGTGGTGGCTATCGAGACGTC
