>Addgene plasmid #63472 | pFusB2-3 | depositor partial sequence | sequence record 105463 | FusB2
CGTCTCATGGCCTGACCCCGGACCAAGTGGTGGCTATCGAGACCGGCGCCGCTACAGGGCGCGTCCCATT
CGCCATTCAGGCTGCGCAACTGTTGGGAAGGGCGATCGGTGCGGGCCTCTTCGCTATTACGCCAGCTGGC
GAAAGGGGGATGTGCTGCAAGGCGATTAAGTTGGGTAACGCCAGGGTTTTCCCAGTCACGACGTTGTAAA
ACGACGGCCAGTGAGCGCGCGTAATACGACTCACTATAGGGCGAATTGGGTACCGGGCCCCCCCTCGAGG
TCCTCCAGCTTTTGTTCCCTTTAGTGAGGGTTAATTGCGCGCTTGGCGTAATCATGGTCATAGCTGTTTC
CTGTGTGAAATTGTTATCCGCTCACAATTCCACACAACATACGAGCCGGAAGCATAAAGTGTAAAGCCTG
GGGTGCCTAATGAGTGAGCTAACTCACATTAATTGCGTTGCGCTCACTGCCCGCTTTCCACCGGTGGTCT
CAGGACCATGGCCTGACCCCGGACCAAGTGGTGGCTATCGAGACGTCTAGACCAGCCAGGACAGAAATGC
CTCGACTTCGCTGCTACCCAAGGTTGCCGGGTGACGCACACCGTGGAAACGGATGAAGGCACGAACCCAG
TGGACATAAGCCTGTTCGGTTCGTAAGCTGTAATGCAAGTAGCGTATGCGCTCACGCAACTGGTCCAGAA
CCTTGACCGAACGCAGCGGTGGTAACGGCGCAGTGGCGGTTTTCATGGCTTGTTATGACTGTTTTTTTGG
GGTACAGTCTATGCCTCGGGCATCCAAGCAGCAAGCGCGTTACGCCGTGGGTCGATGTTTGATGTTATGG
AGCAGCAACGATGTTACGCAGCAGGGCAGTCGCCCTAAAACAAAGTTAAACATTATGAGGGAAGCGGTGA
TCGCCGAAGTATCGACTCAACTATCAGAGGTAGTTGGCGTCATCGAGCGCCATCTCGAACCGACGTTGCT
GGCCGTACATTTGTACGGCTCCGCAGTGGATGGCGGCCTGAAGCCACACAGTGATATTGATTTGCTGGTT
ACGGTGACCGTAAGGCTTGATGAAACAACGCGGCGAGCTTTGATCAACGACCTTTTGGAAACTTCGGCTT
CCCCTGGAGAGAGCGAGATTCTCCGCGCTGTAGAAGTCACCATTGTTGTGCACGACGACATCATTCCGTG
GCGTTATCCAGCTAAGCGCGAACTGCAATTTGGAGAATGGCAGCGCAATGACATTCTTGCAGGTATCTTC
GAGCCAGCCACGATCGACATTGATCTGGCTATCTTGCTGACAAAAGCAAGAGAACATAGCGTTGCCTTGG
TAGGTCCAGCGGCGGAGGAACTCTTTGATCCGGTTCCTGAACAGGATCTATTTGAGGCGCTAAATGAAAC
CTTAACGCTATGGAACTCGCCGCCCGACTGGGCTGGCGATGAGCGAAATGTAGTGCTTACGTTGTCCCGC
ATTTGGTACAGCGCAGTAACCGGCAAAATCGCGCCGAAGGATGTCGCTGCCGACTGGGCAATGGAGCGCC
TGCCGGCCCAGTATCAGCCCGTCATACTTGAAGCTAGACAGGCTTATCTTGGACAAGAAGAAGATCGCTT
GGCCTCGCGCGCAGATCAGTTGGAAGAATTTGTCCACTACGTGAAAGGCGAGATCACCAAGGTAGTCGGC
AAATAACCCTCGAGCCACCCATGACCAAAATCCCTTAACGTGAGTTACGCGTCGTTCCACTGAGCGTCAG
ACCCCGTAGAAAAGATCAAAGGATCTTCTTGAGATCCTTTTTTTCTGCGCGTAATCTGCTGCTTGCAAAC
AAAAAAACCACCGCTACCAGCGGTGGTTTGTTTGCCGGATCAAGAGCTACCAACTCTTTTTCCGAAGGTA
ACTGGCTTCAGCAGAGCGCAGATACCAAATACTGTCCTTCTAGTGTAGCCGTAGTTAGGCCACCACTTCA
AGAACTCTGTAGCACCGCCTACATACCTCGCTCTGCTAATCCTGTTACCAGTGGCTGCTGCCAGTGGCGA
TAAGTCGTGTCTTACCGGGTTGGACTCAAGACGATAGTTACCGGATAAGGCGCAGCGGTCGGGCTGAACG
GGGGGTTCGTGCACACAGCCCAGCTTGGAGCGAACGACCTACACCGAACTGAGATACCTACAGCGTGAGC
ATTGAGAAAGCGCCACGCTTCCCGAAGGGAGAAAGGCGGACAGGTATCCGGTAAGCGGCAGGGTCGGAAC
AGGAGAGCGCACGAGGGAGCTTCCAGGGGGAAACGCCTGGTATCTTTATAGTCCTGTCGGGTTTCGCCAC
CTCTGACTTGAGCGTCGATTTTTGTGATGCTCGTCAGGGGGGCGGAGCCTATGGAAAAACGCCAGCAACG
CGGCCTTTTTACGGTTCCTGGCCTTTTGCTGGCCTTTTGCTCACATGTTCTTTCCTGCGTTATCCCCTGA
TTCTGTGGATAACCGTATTACCGCCTTTGAGTGAGCTGATACCGCTCGCCGCAGCCGAACGACCGAGCGC
AGCGAGTCAGTGAGCGAGGAAGCGGAAGAGCGCCCAATACGCAAACCGCCTCTCCCCGCGCGTTGGCCGA
TTCATTAATGCAGCTGGCACGACAGGTTTCCCGACTGGAAAGCGGGCAGTGAGCGCAACGCAATTAATAC
GCGTACCGCTAGCCAGGAAGAGTTTGTAGAAACGCAAAAAGGCCATCCGTCAGGATGGCCTTCTGCTTAG
TTTGATGCCTGGCAGTTTATGGCGGGCGTCCTGCCCGCCACCCTCCGGGCCGTTGCTTCACAACGTTCAA
ATCCGCTCCCGGCGGATTTGTCCTACTCAGGAGAGCGTTCACCGACAAACAACAGATAAAACGAAAGGCC
CAGTCTTCCGACTGAGCCTTTCGTTTTATTTGATGCCTGGCAGTTCCCTACTCTCGCGTTAACGCTAGCA
TGGATGTTTTCCCAGTCACGACGTTGTAAAACGACGGCCAGTCTTAAG
