>Addgene plasmid #63472 | pFusB2-3 | addgene partial sequence | sequence record 116047 | pCR8_R1 5'-cgaaccgaacaggcttatgt-3'
GGTGTGCGTCACCCGGCAACCTTGGGTAGCAGCGAAGTCGAGGCATTTCTGTCCTGGCTGGTCTAGACGT
CTCGATAGCCACCACTTGGTCCGGGGTCAGGCCATGGTCCTGGCACAGCACCGGCAACAGCCGCTGCACC
GTTTCGAGCGCTTGCTTGCCGCCATTGTTGCTGGCGATAGCCACCACTTGGTCCGGGGTCAGGCCATGGT
CCTGGCACAGCACCGGCAACAGCCGCTGCACCGTTTCGAGCGCTTGCTTGCCGCCAATGTTGCTGGCGAT
AGCCACCACTTGGTCCGGGGTCAGGCCATGAGACGCTTAAGACTGGCCGTCGTTTTACAACGTCGTGACT
GGGAAAACATCCATGCTAGCGTTAACGCGAGAGTAGGGAACTGCCAGGCATCAAATAAAACGAAAGGCTC
AGTCGGAAGACTGGGCCTTTCGTTTTATCTGTTGTTTGTCGGTGAACGCTCTCCTGAGTAGGACAAATCC
GCCGGGAGCGGATTTGAACGTTGTGAAGCAACGGCCCGGAGGGTGGCGGGCAGGACGCCCGCCATAAACT
GCCAGGCATCAAACTAAGCAGAAGGCCATCCTGACGGATGGCCTTTTTGCGTTTCTACAAACTCTTCCTG
GCTAGCGGTACGCGTATTAATTGCGTTGCGCTCACTGCCCGCTTTC
